Addgene plasmid #15005: pEBG JNK
Depositing lab: Raymond Birge. Depositing organization: Rutgers, The State University of New Jersey.
Backbone
  Vector backbone: pEBG
  Backbone manufacturer: Bruce Mayer Lab
  Backbone size w/o insert (bp): 6000
  Vector type: Mammalian Expression
Growth in bacteria
  Bacterial resistance: Ampicillin, 100 μg/mL
  Growth temperature: 37°C
  Growth strain: DH5alpha
  Copy number: Unknown
Gene/Insert
  Gene/Insert name: JNK3
  Species: R. norvegicus (rat)
  Entrez Gene: Mapk10 (a.k.a. Jnk3, SAPKC, SAPb, Serk2)
  Tag / fusion protein: GST (N terminal on backbone)
  Cloning method: Restriction Enzyme
  Sequencing primers: 5′ n/a
Terms and licenses: Academic/Nonprofit Terms; Industry Terms: Not Available to Industry
How to cite: pEBG JNK was a gift from Raymond Birge (Addgene plasmid # 15005 ; http://n2t.net/addgene:15005 ; RRID:Addgene_15005)
