[The description below was written by a language model from this plasmid's Addgene catalogue record.]
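Description:
pEBG JNK is a mammalian expression plasmid built on the pEBG backbone (about 6 kb without the insert). It carries the rat JNK3 coding sequence, the product of the Mapk10 gene, also known as SAPKC, SAPb or Serk2. The insert was placed in the vector by restriction enzyme cloning, downstream of a glutathione S-transferase (GST) tag supplied by the backbone, so the kinase is produced as an N-terminal GST fusion. The plasmid is propagated in E. coli under ampicillin selection. Its copy number is listed as unknown, and the record does not name the origin of replication.

JNK3 is a member of the c-Jun N-terminal kinase (stress-activated protein kinase) branch of the MAP kinase family. Expressing it as a GST fusion in transfected mammalian cells allows the protein to be recovered on glutathione resin. This makes such constructs suitable for pull-down experiments to identify or confirm binding partners, and for isolating the kinase from cell lysates for in vitro kinase assays after different stimuli. The specific application intended by the depositor is not described. The catalogue entry also does not state which promoter drives the fusion, whether a mammalian selection marker is present, the exact boundaries or isoform of the JNK3 insert, or the insert size. No feature table is available to fill in these details.
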