>Addgene plasmid #15005 | pEBG JNK | addgene partial sequence | sequence record 21559 | 15005 with pGEX5'
GTGTGGATGTGTCTTCTGTTGCCAAACATTACAACATGAGCAAAAGCAAGGTAGATAACCAGTTCTACAG
TGTGGGAGTGGGAGACTCCACCTTCACCGTTCTAAAACGCTACCAGAACCTGAAACCGATCGGCTCTGGG
GCTCAAGGAATAGTTTGTGCTGCGTATGACGCTGTCCTCGACAGAAATGTGGCCCTTAAAAAACTCACCA
GACCCTTCCAGAACCAAACTCATGCCAAGAGGGCTTACCGGGAGCTGGTCCTCATGAAGTGTGTGAACCA
TAAAAACATTATTAGCTTATTAAATGTCTTTACACCCCAGAAAACACTGGAGGAGTTCCAAGATGTTTAC
TTAGTGATGGAACTGATGGACGCCAACTTGTGTCAGGTGATTCAGATGGAGCTGGACCCCGAGCGGATGT
CGTACTTGCTGTACCAGATGCTGTGCGGCATCAAACACCTCCACTCCGCTGGGATCTTCCACAGGGACTT
AAAACCCAGTAACATCGTAGTCAAGTCTGAT
